>Addgene plasmid #242338 | CAG-MITO-APOX | addgene full sequence | sequence record 485229 | Addgene NGS Result
GGTCGACATTGATTATTGACTAGTTATTAATAGTAATCAATTACGGGGTCATTAGTTCATAGCCCATATA
TGGAGTTCCGCGTTACATAACTTACGGTAAATGGCCCGCCTGGCTGACCGCCCAACGACCCCCGCCCATT
GACGTCAATAATGACGTATGTTCCCATAGTAACGCCAATAGGGACTTTCCATTGACGTCAATGGGTGGAG
TATTTACGGTAAACTGCCCACTTGGCAGTACATCAAGTGTATCATATGCCAAGTACGCCCCCTATTGACG
TCAATGACGGTAAATGGCCCGCCTGGCATTATGCCCAGTACATGACCTTATGGGACTTTCCTACTTGGCA
GTACATCTACGTATTAGTCATCGCTATTACCATGGTCGAGGTGAGCCCCACGTTCTGCTTCACTCTCCCC
ATCTCCCCCCCCTCCCCACCCCCAATTTTGTATTTATTTATTTTTTAATTATTTTGTGCAGCGAGGGGGG
GGGGGGGGGGGGGGGGGCGCGCGCCAGGCGGGGCGGGGCGGGGCGAGGGGCGGGGCGGGGCGAGGCGGAG
AGGTGCGGCGGCAGCCAATCAGAGCGGCGCGCTCCGAAAGTTTCCTTTTATGGCGAGGCGGCGGCGGCGG
CGGCCCTATAAAAAGCGAAGCGCGCGGCGGGCGGGAGTCGCTGCGCGCTGCCTTCGCCCCGTGCCCCGCT
CCGCCGCCGCCTCGCGCCGCCCGCCCCGGCTCTGACTGACCGCGTTACTCCCACAGGTGAGCGGGCGGGA
CGGCCCTTCTCCTCCGGGCTGTAATTAGCGCTTGGTTTAATGACGGCTTGTTTCTTTTCTGTGGCTGCGT
GAAAGCCTTGAGGGGCTCCGGGAGGGCCCTTTGTGCGGGGGGAGCGGCTCGGGGGGTGCGTGCGTGTGTG
TGTGCGTGGGGAGCGCCGCGTGCGGCTCCGCGCTGCCCGGCGGCTGTGAGCGCTGCGGGCGCGGCGCGGG
GCTTTGTGCGCTCCGCAGTGTGCGCGAGGGGAGCGCGGCCGGGGGCGGTGCCCCGCGGTGCGGGGGGGGC
TGCGGGGGGAACAAAGGCTGCGTGCGGGGTGTGTGCGTGGGGGGGTGAGCAGGGGGTGTGGGCGCGTCGG
TCGGGCTGCAACCCCCCCTGCACCCCCCTCCCCGAGTTGCTGAGCACGGCCCGGCTTCGGGTGCGGGGCT
CCGTACGGGGCGTGGCGCGGGGCTCGCCGTGCCGGGCGGGGGGTGGCGGCAGGTGGGGGTGCCGGGCGGG
GCGGGGCCGCCTCGGGCCGGGGAGGGCTCGGGGGAGGGGCGCGGCGGCCCCCGGAGCGCCGGCGGCTGTC
GAGGCGCGGCGAGCCGCAGCCATTGCCTTTTATGGTAATCGTGCGAGAGGGCGCAGGGACTTCCTTTGTC
CCAAATCTGTGCGGAGCCGAAATCTGGGAGGCGCCGCCGCACCCCCTCTAGCGGGCGCGGGGCGAAGCGG
TGCGGCGCCGGCAGGAAGGAAATGGGCGGGGAGGGCCTTCGTGCGTCGCCGCGCCGCCGTCCCCTTCTCC
CTCTCCAGCCTCGGGGCTGTCCGCGGGGGGACGGCTGCCTTCGGGGGGGACGGGGCAGGGCGGGGTTCGG
CTTCTGGCGTGTGACCGGCGGCTCTAGAGCCTCTGCTAACCATGTTCATGCCTTCTTCTTTTTCCTACAG
CTCCTGGGCAACGTGCTGGTTATTGTGCTGTCTCATCATTTTGGCAAAGAATTCCGCCACCATGCTGGCC
ACCCGCGTGTTCAGCCTGGTGGGCAAGCGCGCCATCAGCACCAGCGTGTGCGTGCGCGCCCACGCTAGCG
GGAAATCATACCCAACAGTGTCCGCAGACTACCAGGATGCCGTGGAGAAAGCCAAGAAGAAGCTGAGAGG
GTTTATCGCAGAAAAGAGGTGCGCACCTCTGATGCTGAGACTGGCTGTCCACAGCGCAGGCACCTTTGAC
AAGGGAACCAAAACAGGCGGACCCTTTGGAACAATCAAGCACCCTGCTGAACTGGCACATATTGCCAACA
ATGGGCTGGACATCGCCGTGCGGCTGCTGGAACCTCTGAAAGCAGAGTTCCCAATTCTGTCCTACGCCGA
TTTTTATCAGCTGGCAGGAGTGGTCGCTGTGGAGGTCACTGGGGGCCCCAAGGTGCCTTTCCACCCAGGA
CGGGAGGACAAACCAGAACCACCTCCAGAGGGGCGCCTGCCAGATCCGACAAAGGGCTCCGACCATCTGC
GAGATGTGTTTGGGAAAGCTATGGGCCTGACTGACCAGGATATCGTCGCACTGTCTGGAGGGCACACCAT
TGGCGCCGCTCATAAGGAAAGGTCAGGCTTCGAGGGACCCTGGACAAGCAACCCCCTGATTTTCGACAAT
TCTTACTTTACTGAACTGCTGAGTGGAGAGAAGGAAGGGCTGCTGCAGCTGCCCAGCGACAAGGCCCTGC
TGTCCGATCCCGTGTTCAGACCTCTGGTCGATAAGTATGCAGCCGACGAGGATGCTTTTTTCGCAGATTT
CGCAGAAGCATATCAGAAGCTGTCAGAACTGGGATTTGCCGACGCCGACTACAAGGATGACGACGATAAG
TAATGAGCGGCCGCACTCCTCAGGTGCAGGCTGCCTATCAGAAGGTGGTGGCTGGTGTGGCCAATGCCCT
GGCTCACAAATACCACTGAGATCTTTTTCCCTCTGCCAAAAATTATGGGGACATCATGAAGCCCCTTGAG
CATCTGACTTCTGGCTAATAAAGGAAATTTATTTTCATTGCAATAGTGTGTTGGAATTTTTTGTGTCTCT
CACTCGGAAGGACATATGGGAGGGCAAATCATTTAAAACATCAGAATGAGTATTTGGTTTAGAGTTTGGC
AACATATGCCCATATGCTGGCTGCCATGAACAAAGGTTGGCTATAAAGAGGTCATCAGTATATGAAACAG
CCCCCTGCTGTCCATTCCTTATTCCATAGAAAAGCCTTGACTTGAGGTTAGATTTTTTTTATATTTTGTT
TTGTGTTATTTTTTTCTTTAACATCCCTAAAATTTTCCTTACATGTTTTACTAGCCAGATTTTTCCTCCT
CTCCTGACTACTCCCAGTCATAGCTGTCCCTCTTCTCTTATGGAGATCCCTCGACCTGCAGCCCAAGCTT
GGCGTAATCATGGTCATAGCTGTTTCCTGTGTGAAATTGTTATCCGCTCACAATTCCACACAACATACGA
GCCGGAAGCATAAAGTGTAAAGCCTGGGGTGCCTAATGAGTGAGCTAACTCACATTAATTGCGTTGCGCT
CACTGCCCGCTTTCCAGTCGGGAAACCTGTCGTGCCAGCGGATCCGCATCTCAATTAGTCAGCAACCATA
GTCCCGCCCCTAACTCCGCCCATCCCGCCCCTAACTCCGCCCAGTTCCGCCCATTCTCCGCCCCATGGCT
GACTAATTTTTTTTATTTATGCAGAGGCCGAGGCCGCCTCGGCCTCTGAGCTATTCCAGAAGTAGTGAGG
AGGCTTTTTTGGAGGCCTAGGCTTTTGCAAAAAGCTAACTTGTTTATTGCAGCTTATAATGGTTACAAAT
AAAGCAATAGCATCACAAATTTCACAAATAAAGCATTTTTTTCACTGCATTCTAGTTGTGGTTTGTCCAA
ACTCATCAATGTATCTTATCATGTCTGGATCCGCTGCATTAATGAATCGGCCAACGCGCGGGGAGAGGCG
GTTTGCGTATTGGGCGCTCTTCCGCTTCCTCGCTCACTGACTCGCTGCGCTCGGTCGTTCGGCTGCGGCG
AGCGGTATCAGCTCACTCAAAGGCGGTAATACGGTTATCCACAGAATCAGGGGATAACGCAGGAAAGAAC
ATGTGAGCAAAAGGCCAGCAAAAGGCCAGGAACCGTAAAAAGGCCGCGTTGCTGGCGTTTTTCCATAGGC
TCCGCCCCCCTGACGAGCATCACAAAAATCGACGCTCAAGTCAGAGGTGGCGAAACCCGACAGGACTATA
AAGATACCAGGCGTTTCCCCCTGGAAGCTCCCTCGTGCGCTCTCCTGTTCCGACCCTGCCGCTTACCGGA
TACCTGTCCGCCTTTCTCCCTTCGGGAAGCGTGGCGCTTTCTCATAGCTCACGCTGTAGGTATCTCAGTT
CGGTGTAGGTCGTTCGCTCCAAGCTGGGCTGTGTGCACGAACCCCCCGTTCAGCCCGACCGCTGCGCCTT
ATCCGGTAACTATCGTCTTGAGTCCAACCCGGTAAGACACGACTTATCGCCACTGGCAGCAGCCACTGGT
AACAGGATTAGCAGAGCGAGGTATGTAGGCGGTGCTACAGAGTTCTTGAAGTGGTGGCCTAACTACGGCT
ACACTAGAAGAACAGTATTTGGTATCTGCGCTCTGCTGAAGCCAGTTACCTTCGGAAAAAGAGTTGGTAG
CTCTTGATCCGGCAAACAAACCACCGCTGGTAGCGGTGGTTTTTTTGTTTGCAAGCAGCAGATTACGCGC
AGAAAAAAAGGATCTCAAGAAGATCCTTTGATCTTTTCTACGGGGTCTGACGCTCAGTGGAACGAAAACT
CACGTTAAGGGATTTTGGTCATGAGATTATCAAAAAGGATCTTCACCTAGATCCTTTTAAATTAAAAATG
AAGTTTTAAATCAATCTAAAGTATATATGAGTAAACTTGGTCTGACAGTTACCAATGCTTAATCAGTGAG
GCACCTATCTCAGCGATCTGTCTATTTCGTTCATCCATAGTTGCCTGACTCCCCGTCGTGTAGATAACTA
CGATACGGGAGGGCTTACCATCTGGCCCCAGTGCTGCAATGATACCGCGAGACCCACGCTCACCGGCTCC
AGATTTATCAGCAATAAACCAGCCAGCCGGAAGGGCCGAGCGCAGAAGTGGTCCTGCAACTTTATCCGCC
TCCATCCAGTCTATTAATTGTTGCCGGGAAGCTAGAGTAAGTAGTTCGCCAGTTAATAGTTTGCGCAACG
TTGTTGCCATTGCTACAGGCATCGTGGTGTCACGCTCGTCGTTTGGTATGGCTTCATTCAGCTCCGGTTC
CCAACGATCAAGGCGAGTTACATGATCCCCCATGTTGTGCAAAAAAGCGGTTAGCTCCTTCGGTCCTCCG
ATCGTTGTCAGAAGTAAGTTGGCCGCAGTGTTATCACTCATGGTTATGGCAGCACTGCATAATTCTCTTA
CTGTCATGCCATCCGTAAGATGCTTTTCTGTGACTGGTGAGTACTCAACCAAGTCATTCTGAGAATAGTG
TATGCGGCGACCGAGTTGCTCTTGCCCGGCGTCAATACGGGATAATACCGCGCCACATAGCAGAACTTTA
AAAGTGCTCATCATTGGAAAACGTTCTTCGGGGCGAAAACTCTCAAGGATCTTACCGCTGTTGAGATCCA
GTTCGATGTAACCCACTCGTGCACCCAACTGATCTTCAGCATCTTTTACTTTCACCAGCGTTTCTGGGTG
AGCAAAAACAGGAAGGCAAAATGCCGCAAAAAAGGGAATAAGGGCGACACGGAAATGTTGAATACTCATA
CTCTTCCTTTTTCAATATTATTGAAGCATTTATCAGGGTTATTGTCTCATGAGCGGATACATATTTGAAT
GTATTTAGAAAAATAAACAAATAGGGGTTCCGCGCACATTTCCCCGAAAAGTGCCACCTG
Features (pLannotate 1.2.2; 19 found; start..end, strand, type, name):
      5..384     +  enhancer       CMV enhancer: human cytomegalovirus immediate early enhancer
    386..663     +  promoter       chicken β-actin promoter: No description available
    664..1680    +  intron         chimeric intron: chimera between introns from chicken β-actin and rabbit β-globin
   1678..1776    +  CDS            HBB (fragment): HBB_LEPEU - Experimental evidence at protein level: Swiss-Prot protein existence level 1. Involved in oxygen transport from the lung to the various peripheral tissues. From Lepus europaeus (European hare).
   1820..2566    +  CDS            APX1: APX1_PEA - Also known as APPX1. Experimental evidence at protein level: Swiss-Prot protein existence level 1. Plays a key role in hydrogen peroxide removal. From Pisum sativum (Garden pea).
   2570..2590    +  CDS            3xFLAG (fragment): three tandem FLAG® epitope tags
   2605..2676    +  CDS            HBB (fragment): HBB_PONPY - Experimental evidence at transcript level: Swiss-Prot protein existence level 2. Involved in oxygen transport from the lung to the various peripheral tissues. From Pongo pygmaeus (Bornean orangutan).
   2747..2802    +  polyA_signal   β-globin poly(A) signal: rabbit β-globin polyadenylation signal (Gil and Proudfoot, 1987)
   3187..3203    -  protein_bind   lac operator: The lac repressor binds to the lac operator to inhibit transcription in E. coli. This inhibition can be relieved by adding lactose or isopropyl-β-D-thiogalactopyranoside (IPTG). lac repressor encoded by lacI
   3211..3241    -  promoter       lac promoter: promoter for the E. coli lac operon
   3256..3277    -  protein_bind   CAP binding site: CAP binding activates transcription in the presence of cAMP. E. coli catabolite activator protein
   3290..3329    -  CDS            lacI (fragment): lac repressor; lacI; The lac repressor binds to the lac operator to inhibit transcription in E. coli. This inhibition can be relieved by adding lactose or isopropyl-β-D-thiogalactopyranoside (IPTG).
   3336..3358    +  promoter       SV40 promoter (fragment): SV40 enhancer and early promoter
   3382..3517    +  rep_origin     SV40 ori: SV40 origin of replication
   3537..3671    +  polyA_signal   SV40 poly(A) signal: SV40 polyadenylation signal
   3673..3727    -  CDS            lacI (fragment): lac repressor; lacI; The lac repressor binds to the lac operator to inhibit transcription in E. coli. This inhibition can be relieved by adding lactose or isopropyl-β-D-thiogalactopyranoside (IPTG).
   3910..4498    -  rep_origin     ori: high-copy-number ColE1/pMB1/pBR322/pUC origin of replication
   4669..5529    -  CDS            AmpR: β-lactamase; bla; confers resistance to ampicillin, carbenicillin, and related antibiotics
   5530..5634    -  promoter       AmpR promoter: bla
