[The description below was written by a language model from this plasmid's Addgene catalogue record and pLannotate feature annotations shown in this document.]
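Description:
CAG-MITO-APOX is a mammalian expression plasmid built on the pCAG backbone, about 5.6 kb in total, that targets the engineered peroxidase APOX to the mitochondrial matrix. It is propagated in E. coli through a high-copy ColE1/pUC-type origin and selected with ampicillin via the β-lactamase gene and its own promoter. The backbone also carries residual lac promoter/operator sequences, an SV40 origin of replication and an SV40 polyadenylation signal. No mammalian selection marker is annotated, which fits use by transient transfection.

Expression is driven by the composite CAG promoter, annotated here as the CMV immediate-early enhancer, the chicken β-actin promoter and a chimeric β-actin/β-globin intron, and the transcript is terminated by the rabbit β-globin poly(A) signal. The short globin "CDS" fragments flanking the insert are most likely remnants of the β-globin exon sequences in this cassette rather than expressed parts. The 849 bp insert, cloned between NheI and NotI, encodes an N-terminal mitochondrial matrix targeting peptide, APOX, and a C-terminal FLAG epitope for detection. APOX is described as APEX2 carrying F41V, S69I, Y235F and H239Y.

The catalogue lists the insert as human and links it to the human APEX2 nuclease gene. However, the feature table matches the coding region to a plant ascorbate peroxidase (pea APX1), consistent with the engineered APEX2 peroxidase used in proximity labeling, so the species and gene link appear to be a name collision. According to the associated publication title, APOX was obtained by directed evolution for proximity labeling with phenols of high redox potential. This construct would therefore serve to label the mitochondrial matrix proteome in living mammalian cells.
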