Addgene plasmid #242338: CAG-MITO-APOX
Purpose: Expresses human APOX in mitochondrial matrix
Depositing lab: Jeffrey Martell. Depositing organization: University of Wisconsin, Madison. Publication: Directed Evolution of APOX for Proximity Labeling Using Phenols with High Redox Potentials. Fang S, Acevedo LD, Solivais AJ, Zhou X, Delfosse ES, Frey BL, Smith LM, Martell JD. ChemRxiv. 2025; doi:10.26434/chemrxiv-2025-07zmn.
Backbone
  Vector backbone: pCAG
  Backbone size w/o insert (bp): 4799
  Total vector size (bp): 5648
  Vector type: Mammalian Expression
Growth in bacteria
  Bacterial resistance: Ampicillin, 100 μg/mL
  Growth temperature: 37°C
  Growth strain: DH5alpha
  Copy number: Unknown
Gene/Insert
  Gene/Insert name: MITO-APOX-FLAG (alt name: APEX2 (F41V-S69I-Y235F-H239Y))
  Species: H. sapiens (human)
  Insert size (bp): 849
  Mutation: F41V, S69I, Y235F, H239Y
  Entrez Gene: APEX2 (a.k.a. APE2, APEXL2, XTH2, ZGRF2)
  Promoter: CAG
  Tag / fusion protein: Mitochondrial matrix signal peptide (N terminal on insert); FLAG (C terminal on insert)
  Cloning method: Restriction Enzyme; 5′ cloning site NheI (not destroyed); 3′ cloning site NotI (not destroyed)
  Sequencing primers: 5′ gctaaccatgttcatgccttc
Terms and licenses: Academic/Nonprofit Terms; Industry Terms: Not Available to Industry
Depositor comments: Please visit https://doi.org/10.26434/chemrxiv-2025-07zmn for the ChemRxiv preprint.
How to cite: CAG-MITO-APOX was a gift from Jeffrey Martell (Addgene plasmid # 242338 ; http://n2t.net/addgene:242338 ; RRID:Addgene_242338)
